>Addgene plasmid #189912 | p667-UBC-SCYL2-V5-miniTurbo_IDG-K | addgene full sequence | sequence record 373997 | Addgene NGS Result
AGGTGGCACTTTTCGGGGAAATGTGCGCGGAACCCCTATTTGTTTATTTTTCTAAATACATTCAAATATG
TATCCGCTCATGAGACAATAACCCTGATAAATGCTTCAATAATATTGAAAAAGGAAGAGTATGAGTATTC
AACATTTCCGTGTCGCCCTTATTCCCTTTTTTGCGGCATTTTGCCTTCCTGTTTTTGCTCACCCAGAAAC
GCTGGTGAAAGTAAAAGATGCTGAAGATCAGTTGGGTGCACGAGTGGGTTACATCGAACTGGATCTCAAC
AGCGGTAAGATCCTTGAGAGTTTTCGCCCCGAAGAACGTTTTCCAATGATGAGCACTTTTAAAGTTCTGC
TATGTGGCGCGGTATTATCCCGTATTGACGCCGGGCAAGAGCAACTCGGTCGCCGCATACACTATTCTCA
GAATGACTTGGTTGAGTACTCACCAGTCACAGAAAAGCATCTTACGGATGGCATGACAGTAAGAGAATTA
TGCAGTGCTGCCATAACCATGAGTGATAACACTGCGGCCAACTTACTTCTGACAACGATCGGAGGACCGA
AGGAGCTAACCGCTTTTTTGCACAACATGGGGGATCATGTAACTCGCCTTGATCGTTGGGAACCGGAGCT
GAATGAAGCCATACCAAACGACGAGCGTGACACCACGATGCCTGTAGCAATGGCAACAACGTTGCGCAAA
CTATTAACTGGCGAACTACTTACTCTAGCTTCCCGGCAACAATTAATAGACTGGATGGAGGCGGATAAAG
TTGCAGGACCACTTCTGCGCTCGGCCCTTCCGGCTGGCTGGTTTATTGCTGATAAATCTGGAGCCGGTGA
GCGTGGGTCTCGCGGTATCATTGCAGCACTGGGGCCAGATGGTAAGCCCTCCCGTATCGTAGTTATCTAC
ACGACGGGGAGTCAGGCAACTATGGATGAACGAAATAGACAGATCGCTGAGATAGGTGCCTCACTGATTA
AGCATTGGTAACTGTCAGACCAAGTTTACTCATATATACTTTAGATTGATTTAAAACTTCATTTTTAATT
TAAAAGGATCTAGGTGAAGATCCTTTTTGATAATCTCATGACCAAAATCCCTTAACGTGAGTTTTCGTTC
CACTGAGCGTCAGACCCCGTAGAAAAGATCAAAGGATCTTCTTGAGATCCTTTTTTTCTGCGCGTAATCT
GCTGCTTGCAAACAAAAAAACCACCGCTACCAGCGGTGGTTTGTTTGCCGGATCAAGAGCTACCAACTCT
TTTTCCGAAGGTAACTGGCTTCAGCAGAGCGCAGATACCAAATACTGTTCTTCTAGTGTAGCCGTAGTTA
GGCCACCACTTCAAGAACTCTGTAGCACCGCCTACATACCTCGCTCTGCTAATCCTGTTACCAGTGGCTG
CTGCCAGTGGCGATAAGTCGTGTCTTACCGGGTTGGACTCAAGACGATAGTTACCGGATAAGGCGCAGCG
GTCGGGCTGAACGGGGGGTTCGTGCACACAGCCCAGCTTGGAGCGAACGACCTACACCGAACTGAGATAC
CTACAGCGTGAGCTATGAGAAAGCGCCACGCTTCCCGAAGGGAGAAAGGTGGACAGGTATCCGGTAAGCG
GCAGGGTCGGAACAGGAGAGCGCACGAGGGAGCTTCCAGGGGGAAACGCCTGGTATCTTTATAGTCCTGT
CGGGTTTCGCCACCTCTGACTTGAGCGTCGATTTTTGTGATGCTCGTCAGGGGGGCGGAGCCTATGGAAA
AACGCCAGCAACGCGGCCTTTTTACGGTTCCTGGCCTTTTGCTGGCCTTTTGCTCACATGTTCTTTCCTG
CGTTATCCCCTGATTCTGTGGATAACCGTATTACCGCCTTTGAGTGAGCTGATACCGCTCGCCGCAGCCG
AACGACCGAGCGCAGCGAGTCAGTGAGCGAGGAAGCGGAAGAGCGCCCAATACGCAAACCGCCTCTCCCC
GCGCGTTGGCCGATTCATTAATGCAGCTGGCACGACAGGTTTCCCGACTGGAAAGCGGGCAGTGAGCGCA
ACGCAATTAATGTGAGTTAGCTCACTCATTAGGCACCCCAGGCTTTACACTTTATGCTTCCGGCTCGTAT
GTTGTGTGGAATTGTGAGCGGATAACAATTTCACACAGGAAACAGCTATGACCATGATTACGCCAAGCGC
GCAATTAACCCTCACTAAAGGGAACAAAAGCTGGAGCTGCAAGCTTAATGTAGTCTTATGCAATACTCTT
GTAGTCTTGCAACATGGTAACGATGAGTTAGCAACATGCCTTACAAGGAGAGAAAAAGCACCGTGCATGC
CGATTGGTGGAAGTAAGGTGGTACGATCGTGCCTTATTAGGAAGGCAACAGACGGGTCTGACATGGATTG
GACGAACCACTGAATTGCCGCATTGCAGAGATATTGTATTTAAGTGCCTAGCTCGATACATAAACGGGTC
TCTCTGGTTAGACCAGATCTGAGCCTGGGAGCTCTCTGGCTAACTAGGGAACCCACTGCTTAAGCCTCAA
TAAAGCTTGCCTTGAGTGCTTCAAGTAGTGTGTGCCCGTCTGTTGTGTGACTCTGGTAACTAGAGATCCC
TCAGACCCTTTTAGTCAGTGTGGAAAATCTCTAGCAGTGGCGCCCGAACAGGGACTTGAAAGCGAAAGGG
AAACCAGAGGAGCTCTCTCGACGCAGGACTCGGCTTGCTGAAGCGCGCACGGCAAGAGGCGAGGGGCGGC
GACTGGTGAGTACGCCAAAAATTTTGACTAGCGGAGGCTAGAAGGAGAGAGATGGGTGCGAGAGCGTCAG
TATTAAGCGGGGGAGAATTAGATCGCGATGGGAAAAAATTCGGTTAAGGCCAGGGGGAAAGAAAAAATAT
AAATTAAAACATATAGTATGGGCAAGCAGGGAGCTAGAACGATTCGCAGTTAATCCTGGCCTGTTAGAAA
CATCAGAAGGCTGTAGACAAATACTGGGACAGCTACAACCATCCCTTCAGACAGGATCAGAAGAACTTAG
ATCATTATATAATACAGTAGCAACCCTCTATTGTGTGCATCAAAGGATAGAGATAAAAGACACCAAGGAA
GCTTTAGACAAGATAGAGGAAGAGCAAAACAAAAGTAAGACCACCGCACAGCAAGCGGCCGCTGATCTTC
AGACCTGGAGGAGGAGATATGAGGGACAATTGGAGAAGTGAATTATATAAATATAAAGTAGTAAAAATTG
AACCATTAGGAGTAGCACCCACCAAGGCAAAGAGAAGAGTGGTGCAGAGAGAAAAAAGAGCAGTGGGAAT
AGGAGCTTTGTTCCTTGGGTTCTTGGGAGCAGCAGGAAGCACTATGGGCGCAGCGTCAATGACGCTGACG
GTACAGGCCAGACAATTATTGTCTGGTATAGTGCAGCAGCAGAACAATTTGCTGAGGGCTATTGAGGCGC
AACAGCATCTGTTGCAACTCACAGTCTGGGGCATCAAGCAGCTCCAGGCAAGAATCCTGGCTGTGGAAAG
ATACCTAAAGGATCAACAGCTCCTGGGGATTTGGGGTTGCTCTGGAAAACTCATTTGCACCACTGCTGTG
CCTTGGAATGCTAGTTGGAGTAATAAATCTCTGGAACAGATTTGGAATCACACGACCTGGATGGAGTGGG
ACAGAGAAATTAACAATTACACAAGCTTAATACACTCCTTAATTGAAGAATCGCAAAACCAGCAAGAAAA
GAATGAACAAGAATTATTGGAATTAGATAAATGGGCAAGTTTGTGGAATTGGTTTAACATAACAAATTGG
CTGTGGTATATAAAATTATTCATAATGATAGTAGGAGGCTTGGTAGGTTTAAGAATAGTTTTTGCTGTAC
TTTCTATAGTGAATAGAGTTAGGCAGGGATATTCACCATTATCGTTTCAGACCCACCTCCCAACCCCGAG
GGGACCCGACAGGCCCGAAGGAATAGAAGAAGAAGGTGGAGAGAGAGACAGAGACAGATCCATTCGATTA
GTGAACGGATCTCGACGGTATCGGTTAACTTTTAAAAGAAAAGGGGGGATTGGGGGGTACAGTGCAGGGG
AAAGAATAGTAGACATAATAGCAACAGACATACAAACTAAAGAATTACAAAAACAAATTACAAAATTCAA
AATTTTATCGTCCAGTGTGGTGGAATTCTGCAGATATCAACTTTGTATAGAAAAGTTGGCCTCCGCGCCG
GGTTTTGGCGCCTCCCGCGGGCGCCCCCCTCCTCACGGCGAGCGCTGCCACGTCAGACGAAGGGCGCAGC
GAGCGTCCTGATCCTTCCGCCCGGACGCTCAGGACAGCGGCCCGCTGCTCATAAGACTCGGCCTTAGAAC
CCCAGTATCAGCAGAAGGACATTTTAGGACGGGACTTGGGTGACTCTAGGGCACTGGTTTTCTTTCCAGA
GAGCGGAACAGGCGAGGAAAAGTAGTCCCTTCTCGGCGATTCTGCGGAGGGATCTCCGTGGGGCGGTGAA
CGCCGATGATTATATAAGGACGCGCCGGGTGTGGCACAGCTAGTTCCGTCGCAGCCGGGATTTGGGTCGC
GGTTCTTGTTTGTGGATCGCTGTGATCGTCACTTGGTGAGTAGCGGGCTGCTGGGCTGGCCGGGGCTTTC
GTGGCCGCCGGGCCGCTCGGTGGGACGGAAGCGTGTGGAGAGACCGCCAAGGGCTGTAGTCTGGGTCCGC
GAGCAAGGTTGCCCTGAACTGGGGGTTGGGGGGAGCGCAGCAAAATGGCGGCTGTTCCCGAGTCTTGAAT
GGAAGACGCTTGTGAGGCGGGCTGTGAGGTCGTTGAAACAAGGTGGGGGGCATGGTGGGCGGCAAGAACC
CAAGGTCTTGAGGCCTTCGCTAATGCGGGAAAGCTCTTATTCGGGTGAGATGGGCTGGGGCACCATCTGG
GGACCCTGACGTGAAGTTTGTCACTGACTGGAGAACTCGGTTTGTCGTCTGTTGCGGGGGCGGCAGTTAT
GGCGGTGCCGTTGGGCAGTGCACCCGTACCTTTGGGAGCGCGCGCCCTCGTCGTGTCGTGACGTCACCCG
TTCTGTTGGCTTATAATGCAGGGTGGGGCCACCTGCCGGTAGGTGTGCGGTAGGCTTTTCTCCGTCGCAG
GACGCAGGGTTCGGGCCTAGGGTAGGCTCTCCTGAATCGACAGGCGCCGGACCTCTGGTGAGGGGAGGGA
TAAGTGAGGCGTCAGTTTCTTTGGTCGGTTTTATGTACCTATCTTCTTAAGTAGCTGAAGCTCCGGTTTT
GAACTATGCGCTCGGGGTTGGCGAGTGTGTTTTGTGAAGTTTTTTAGGCACCTTTTGAAATGTAATCATT
TGGGTCAATATGTAATTTTCAGTGTTAGACTAGTAAATTGTCCGCTAAATTCTGGCCGTTTTTGGCTTTT
TTGTTAGACACAAGTTTGTACAAAAAAGCAGGCTTAGCCACCATGGAGTCCATGCTGAATAAGCTGAAGT
CTACCGTGACAAAGGTGACCGCCGACGTGACATCCGCCGTGATGGGAAACCCAGTGACCAGGGAGTTCGA
TGTGGGCAGACACATCGCAAGCGGAGGAAATGGACTGGCATGGAAGATCTTTAACGGCACCAAGAAGTCC
ACAAAGCAGGAGGTGGCCGTGTTCGTGTTTGACAAGAAGCTGATCGATAAGTACCAGAAGTTCGAGAAGG
ACCAGATCATCGATAGCCTGAAGAGGGGAGTGCAGCAGCTGACAAGGCTGAGACACCCTAGACTGCTGAC
CGTGCAGCACCCACTGGAGGAGTCCAGGGACTGCCTGGCCTTCTGTACAGAGCCAGTGTTTGCCTCTCTG
GCCAACGTGCTGGGCAATTGGGAGAACCTGCCTTCCCCAATCTCTCCCGACATCAAGGATTACAAGCTGT
ATGATGTGGAGACCAAGTATGGCCTGCTGCAGGTGTCCGAGGGCCTGTCTTTCCTGCACAGCTCCGTGAA
GATGGTGCACGGCAATATCACACCTGAGAATATCATCCTGAACAAGTCCGGCGCCTGGAAGATCATGGGC
TTCGACTTTTGCGTGTCTAGCACCAACCCATCTGAGCAGGAGCCAAAGTTTCCCTGCAAGGAGTGGGATC
CTAATCTGCCAAGCCTGTGCCTGCCCAACCCTGAGTACCTGGCCCCTGAGTATATCCTGTCCGTGTCTTG
TGAGACAGCCAGCGACATGTACTCCCTGGGCACCGTGATGTATGCCGTGTTCAATAAGGGCAAGCCAATC
TTTGAGGTGAACAAGCAGGACATCTACAAGAGCTTCTCCAGGCAGCTGGATCAGCTGAGCCGCCTGGGCT
CCTCTAGCCTGACAAATATCCCCGAGGAGGTGCGCGAGCACGTGAAGCTGCTGCTGAACGTGACCCCAAC
AGTGCGGCCTGACGCAGATCAGATGACCAAGATCCCTTTCTTTGACGATGTGGGCGCCGTGACACTGCAG
TATTTCGACACCCTGTTTCAGCGCGATAACCTGCAGAAGTCCCAGTTCTTTAAGGGCCTGCCTAAGGTGC
TGCCCAAGCTGCCTAAGAGAGTGATCGTGCAGCGCATCCTGCCATGCCTGACAAGCGAGTTCGTGAATCC
AGATATGGTGCCCTTTGTGCTGCCTAACGTGCTGCTGATCGCCGAGGAGTGTACCAAGGAGGAGTACGTG
AAGCTGATCCTGCCAGAGCTGGGCCCCGTGTTCAAGCAGCAGGAGCCTATCCAGATCCTGCTGATCTTTC
TGCAGAAGATGGACCTGCTGCTGACCAAGACACCCCCTGATGAGATCAAGAATTCTGTGCTGCCAATGGT
GTACCGGGCCCTGGAGGCACCAAGCATCCAGATCCAGGAGCTGTGCCTGAATATCATCCCCACATTCGCC
AACCTGATCGACTATCCCAGCATGAAGAATGCCCTGATCCCTAGAATCAAGAACGCCTGCCTGCAGACCT
CCTCTCTGGCCGTGAGGGTGAACTCCCTGGTGTGCCTGGGCAAGATCCTGGAGTACCTGGATAAGTGGTT
CGTGCTGGACGATATCCTGCCCTTTCTGCAGCAGATCCCTAGCAAGGAGCCAGCCGTGCTGATGGGCATC
CTGGGCATCTATAAGTGTACCTTTACACACAAGAAGCTGGGCATCACCAAGGAGCAGCTGGCAGGCAAGG
TGCTGCCACACCTGATCCCTCTGTCTATCGAGAACAATCTGAACCTGAATCAGTTCAATAGCTTTATCTC
CGTGATCAAGGAGATGCTGAACAGACTGGAGAGCGAGCACAAGACCAAGCTGGAGCAGCTGCACATCATG
CAGGAGCAGCAGAAGAGCCTGGACATCGGCAATCAGATGAACGTGTCCGAGGAGATGAAGGTGACAAATA
TCGGCAACCAGCAGATCGACAAGGTGTTCAACAATATCGGCGCCGATCTGCTGACCGGCTCTGAGAGCGA
GAATAAGGAGGATGGCCTGCAGAACAAGCACAAGAGGGCCTCCCTGACCCTGGAGGAGAAGCAGAAGCTG
GCCAAGGAGCAGGAGCAGGCCCAGAAGCTGAAGTCTCAGCAGCCACTGAAGCCCCAGGTGCACACCCCAG
TGGCCACAGTGAAGCAGACCAAGGACCTGACCGATACACTGATGGACAATATGAGCAGCCTGACATCCCT
GTCTGTGAGCACCCCCAAGTCTAGCGCCTCCTCTACCTTCACATCTGTGCCTAGCATGGGCATCGGCATG
ATGTTTTCCACCCCAACAGATAATACAAAGCGCAATCTGACCAACGGCCTGAACGCCAATATGGGCTTCC
AGACATCCGGCTTTAACATGCCCGTGAACACCAATCAGAACTTCTACAGCTCCCCTTCTACCGTGGGCGT
GACCAAGATGACACTGGGCACCCCACCCACACTGCCCAACTTCAACGCACTGAGCGTGCCTCCAGCAGGA
GCAAAGCAGACACAGCAGAGGCCTACCGACATGTCCGCCCTGAACAATCTGTTCGGCCCTCAGAAGCCAA
AGGTGTCTATGAACCAGCTGAGCCAGCAGAAGCCAAATCAGTGGCTGAACCAGTTTGTGCCCCCTCAGGG
CTCTCCCACAATGGGCTCTAGCGTGATGGGCACCCAGATGAATGTGATCGGCCAGAGCGCCTTCGGCATG
CAGGGCAACCCATTCTTTAATCCCCAGAACTTTGCCCAGCCACCCACCACAATGACCAATTCCTCTAGCG
CCAGCAACGACCTGAAGGATCTGTTCGGCTCAAACCCAGCTTTCTTGTACAAAGTGGGCGGCAAGCCCAT
CCCCAACCCCCTGCTGGGCCTGGACAGCACCGCTAGCATCCCGCTGCTGAACGCTAAACAGATTCTGGGA
CAGCTGGACGGCGGGAGCGTGGCAGTCCTGCCTGTGGTCGACTCCACCAATCAGTACCTGCTGGATCGAA
TCGGCGAGCTGAAGAGTGGGGATGCTTGCATTGCAGAATATCAGCAGGCAGGGAGAGGAAGCAGAGGGAG
GAAATGGTTCTCTCCTTTTGGAGCTAACCTGTACCTGAGTATGTTTTGGCGCCTGAAGCGGGGACCAGCA
GCAATCGGCCTGGGCCCGGTCATCGGAATTGTCATGGCAGAAGCGCTGCGAAAGCTGGGAGCAGACAAGG
TGCGAGTCAAATGGCCCAATGACCTGTATCTGCAGGATAGAAAGCTGGCAGGCATCCTGGTGGAGCTGGC
CGGAATAACAGGCGATGCTGCACAGATCGTCATTGGCGCCGGGATTAACGTGGCTATGAGGCGCGTGGAG
GAAAGCGTGGTCAATCAGGGCTGGATCACACTGCAGGAAGCAGGGATTAACCTGGACAGGAATACTCTGG
CCGCTATGCTGATCCGAGAGCTGCGGGCAGCCCTGGAACTGTTCGAGCAGGAAGGCCTGGCTCCATATCT
GTCACGGTGGGAGAAGCTGGATAACTTCATCAATAGACCCGTGAAGCTGATCATTGGGGACAAAGAGATT
TTCGGGATTAGCCGGGGGATTGATAAACAGGGAGCCCTGCTGCTGGAACAGGACGGAGTTATCAAACCCT
GGATGGGCGGAGAAATCAGTCTGCGGTCTGCCGAAAAGTAAGCCAACTTTATTATACATAGTTGATATCC
AGCACAGTGGCGGCCGCTCGACAATCAACCTCTGGATTACAAAATTTGTGAAAGATTGACTGGTATTCTT
AACTATGTTGCTCCTTTTACGCTATGTGGATACGCTGCTTTAATGCCTTTGTATCATGCTATTGCTTCCC
GTATGGCTTTCATTTTCTCCTCCTTGTATAAATCCTGGTTGCTGTCTCTTTATGAGGAGTTGTGGCCCGT
TGTCAGGCAACGTGGCGTGGTGTGCACTGTGTTTGCTGACGCAACCCCCACTGGTTGGGGCATTGCCACC
ACCTGTCAGCTCCTTTCCGGGACTTTCGCTTTCCCCCTCCCTATTGCCACGGCGGAACTCATCGCCGCCT
GCCTTGCCCGCTGCTGGACAGGGGCTCGGCTGTTGGGCACTGACAATTCCGTGGTGTTGTCGGGGAAGCT
GACGTCCTTTCCATGGCTGCTCGCCTGTGTTGCCACCTGGATTCTGCGCGGGACGTCCTTCTGCTACGTC
CCTTCGGCCCTCAATCCAGCGGACCTTCCTTCCCGCGGCCTGCTGCCGGCTCTGCGGCCTCTTCCGCGTC
TTCGCCTTCGCCCTCAGACGAGTCGGATCTCCCTTTGGGCCGCCTCCCCGCCTGGAATTCTACCGGGTAG
GGGAGGCGCTTTTCCCAAGGCAGTCTGGAGCATGCGCTTTAGCAGCCCCGCTGGGCACTTGGCGCTACAC
AAGTGGCCTCTGGCCTCGCACACATTCCACATCCACCGGTAGGCGCCAACCGGCTCCGTTCTTTGGTGGC
CCCTTCGCGCCACCTTCTACTCCTCCCCTAGTCAGGAAGTTCCCCCCCGCCCCGCAGCTCGCGTCGTGCA
GGACGTGACAAATGGAAGTAGCACGTCTCACTAGTCTCGTGCAGATGGACAGCACCGCTGAGCAATGGAA
GCGGGTAGGCCTTTGGGGCAGCGGCCAATAGCAGCTTTGCTCCTTCGCTTTCTGGGCTCAGAGGCTGGGA
AGGGGTGGGTCCGGGGGCGGGCTCAGGGGCGGGCTCAGGGGCGGGGCGGGCGCCCGAAGGTCCTCCGGAG
GCCCGGCATTCTGCACGCTTCAAAAGCGCACGTCTGCCGCGCTGTTCTCCTCTTCCTCATCTCCGGGCCT
TTCGACCTGCAGCCCAAGCTTACCATGACCGAGTACAAGCCCACGGTGCGCCTCGCCACCCGCGACGACG
TCCCCAGGGCCGTACGCACCCTCGCCGCCGCGTTCGCCGACTACCCCGCCACGCGCCACACCGTCGATCC
GGACCGCCACATCGAGCGGGTCACCGAGCTGCAAGAACTCTTCCTCACGCGCGTCGGGCTCGACATCGGC
AAGGTGTGGGTCGCGGACGACGGCGCCGCGGTGGCGGTCTGGACCACGCCGGAGAGCGTCGAAGCGGGGG
CGGTGTTCGCCGAGATCGGCCCGCGCATGGCCGAGTTGAGCGGTTCCCGGCTGGCCGCGCAGCAACAGAT
GGAAGGCCTCCTGGCGCCGCACCGGCCCAAGGAGCCCGCGTGGTTCCTGGCCACCGTCGGCGTCTCGCCC
GACCACCAGGGCAAGGGTCTGGGCAGCGCCGTCGTGCTCCCCGGAGTGGAGGCGGCCGAGCGCGCCGGGG
TGCCCGCCTTCCTGGAGACCTCCGCGCCCCGCAACCTCCCCTTCTACGAGCGGCTCGGCTTCACCGTCAC
CGCCGACGTCGAGGTGCCCGAAGGACCGCGCACCTGGTGCATGACCCGCAAGCCCGGTGCCTGACGCCCG
CCCCACGACCCGCAGCGCCCGACCGAAAGGAGCGCACGACCCCATGCATCTCGAGGGCCCGGTACCTTTA
AGACCAATGACTTACAAGGCAGCTGTAGATCTTAGCCACTTTTTAAAAGAAAAGGGGGGACTGGAAGGGC
TAGCTCACTCCCAACGAAGACAAGATCTGCTTTTTGCTTGTACTGGGTCTCTCTGGTTAGACCAGATCTG
AGCCTGGGAGCTCTCTGGCTAACTAGGGAACCCACTGCTTAAGCCTCAATAAAGCTTGCCTTGAGTGCTT
CAAGTAGTGTGTGCCCGTCTGTTGTGTGACTCTGGTAACTAGAGATCCCTCAGACCCTTTTAGTCAGTGT
GGAAAATCTCTAGCAGTAGTAGTTCATGTCATCTTATTATTCAGTATTTATAACTTGCAAAGAAATGAAT
ATCAGAGAGTGAGAGGAACTTGTTTATTGCAGCTTATAATGGTTACAAATAAAGCAATAGCATCACAAAT
TTCACAAATAAAGCATTTTTTTCACTGCATTCTAGTTGTGGTTTGTCCAAACTCATCAATGTATCTTATC
ATGTCTGGCTCTAGCTATCCCGCCCCTAACTCCGCCCATCCCGCCCCTAACTCCGCCCAGTTCCGCCCAT
TCTCCGCCCCATGGCTGACTAATTTTTTTTATTTATGCAGAGGCCGAGGCCGCCTCGGCCTCTGAGCTAT
TCCAGAAGTAGTGAGGAGGCTTTTTTGGAGGCCTAGGGACGTACCCAATTCGCCCTATAGTGAGTCGTAT
TACGCGCGCTCACTGGCCGTCGTTTTACAACGTCGTGACTGGGAAAACCCTGGCGTTACCCAACTTAATC
GCCTTGCAGCACATCCCCCTTTCGCCAGCTGGCGTAATAGCGAAGAGGCCCGCACCGATCGCCCTTCCCA
ACAGTTGCGCAGCCTGAATGGCGAATGGG
[124 nt withheld, positions 11790-11913]
C
[91 nt withheld, positions 11915-12005]
A
[49 nt withheld, positions 12007-12055]
CCTTTGACGTTGGAGTCCACGTTCTTT
[37 nt withheld, positions 12083-12119]
ACCCTATCTCGGTCTATTCTTTTGATTTATAAGGGATTTTGCCGATTTCGGCCTATTGGTTAAAAAATGA
GCTGATTTAACAAAAATTTAACGCGAATTTTAACAAAATATTAACGCTTACAATTT
Features (pLannotate 1.2.2; 31 found; start..end, strand, type, name):
     26..130     +  promoter       AmpR promoter: bla
    131..991     +  CDS            AmpR: β-lactamase; bla; confers resistance to ampicillin, carbenicillin, and related antibiotics
   1162..1750    +  rep_origin     ori: high-copy-number ColE1/pMB1/pBR322/pUC origin of replication
   1933..2025    +  CDS            lacI (fragment): lac repressor; lacI; The lac repressor binds to the lac operator to inhibit transcription in E. coli. This inhibition can be relieved by adding lactose or isopropyl-β-D-thiogalactopyranoside (IPTG).
   2038..2059    +  protein_bind   CAP binding site: CAP binding activates transcription in the presence of cAMP. E. coli catabolite activator protein
   2074..2104    +  promoter       lac promoter: promoter for the E. coli lac operon
   2108..2130    +  protein_bind   lac operator (fragment): The lac repressor binds to the lac operator to inhibit transcription in E. coli. This inhibition can be relieved by adding lactose or isopropyl-β-D-thiogalactopyranoside (IPTG). lac repressor encoded by lacI
   2173..2191    +  promoter       T3 promoter: promoter for bacteriophage T3 RNA polymerase
   2219..2445    +  promoter       RSV promoter: Rous sarcoma virus enhancer/promoter
   2446..2626    +  LTR            5' LTR (truncated): truncated 5' long terminal repeat (LTR) from HIV-1
   2673..2798    +  misc_feature   HIV-1 Ψ: packaging signal of human immunodeficiency virus type 1
   2782..3145    +  CDS            HIV-1 gag (fragment): gag protein from human immunodeficiency virus 1; gag
   3291..3524    +  misc_feature   RRE: The Rev response element (RRE) of HIV-1 allows for Rev-dependent mRNA export from the nucleus to the cytoplasm.
   3901..4001    +  CDS            Rev (fragment): human immunodeficiency virus 1 (HIV-1) Rev protein; rev; enhances nuclear export of unspliced and incompletely spliced viral mRNAs
   4020..4136    +  misc_feature   cPPT/CTS: central polypurine tract and central termination sequence of HIV-1
   4168..4188    +  protein_bind   attB4: mutant version of attB; core recombination site for the Gateway® BP reaction BP Clonase™
   4188..5399    +  promoter       UbC promoter: human ubiquitin C promoter
   5400..5424    +  protein_bind   attB1: mutant version of attB; recombination site for the Gateway® BP reaction BP Clonase™
   5433..8219    +  CDS            SCYL2: SCYL2_HUMAN - Also known as CVAK104 From Homo sapiens (Human).
   8227..8247    -  protein_bind   attB2: mutant version of attB; core recombination site for the Gateway® BP reaction BP Clonase™
   8298..9068    +  CDS            miniTurbo: N-terminally truncated mutant of the E. coli biotin ligase BioID engineered for improved catalytic efficiency (Branon et al., 2018)
   9123..9711    +  misc_feature   WPRE: woodchuck hepatitis virus posttranscriptional regulatory element
   9725..10224   +  promoter       PGK promoter: mouse phosphoglycerate kinase 1 promoter
  10245..10844   +  CDS            PuroR: puromycin N-acetyltransferase; pac from Streptomyces alboniger; confers resistance to puromycin
  10912..11049   +  CDS            nef (fragment): NEF_HV1LA - Experimental evidence at protein level: Swiss-Prot protein existence level 1. Extracellular Nef protein targets CD4(+) T-lymphocytes for apoptosis by interacting with CXCR4 surface receptors. From Human immunodeficiency virus type 1 group M subtype B (isolate Lai) (HIV-1).
  11035..11215   +  LTR            5' LTR (truncated): truncated 5' long terminal repeat (LTR) from HIV-1
  11287..11408   +  polyA_signal   SV40 poly(A) signal: SV40 polyadenylation signal
  11448..11583   +  rep_origin     SV40 ori: SV40 origin of replication
  11604..11622   -  promoter       T7 promoter: promoter for bacteriophage T7 RNA polymerase
  11630..11785   +  CDS            lacZα (fragment): LacZα fragment of β-galactosidase; lacZ fragment
  11790..12218   +  rep_origin     f1 ori (sequence partly withheld): f1 bacteriophage origin of replication; arrow indicates direction of (+) strand synthesis
