[The description below was written by a language model from this plasmid's Addgene catalogue record and pLannotate feature annotations shown in this document.]
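Description:
p667-UBC-SCYL2-V5-miniTurbo_IDG-K is a lentiviral mammalian expression clone built on the pDest667 Gateway destination backbone, with a sequenced length of about 12.2 kb. It is propagated in E. coli under ampicillin selection (AmpR/bla). The feature table annotates a ColE1/pUC-type origin, although the catalogue lists the plasmid as low copy. An f1 origin, an SV40 origin and leftover lac/lacZα, T3 and T7 cloning-vector elements are also present. The viral portion follows a third-generation layout. An RSV promoter replaces the U3 region to drive a truncated HIV-1 5' LTR. This is followed by the Ψ packaging signal with a gag fragment, the RRE for Rev-dependent RNA export, and the cPPT/CTS. A truncated downstream LTR and an SV40 polyadenylation signal close the transfer cassette.

Between the viral elements, multisite Gateway recombination has assembled the payload, as shown by the attB4, attB1 and attB2 sites that flank its modules. The human ubiquitin C promoter drives the human SCYL2 open reading frame (also known as CVAK104), which is fused at its C terminus to V5-miniTurbo. The V5 epitope is stated in the catalogue entry but is not separately annotated in the feature table. miniTurbo is a truncated, engineered E. coli biotin ligase that biotinylates proteins near the fusion protein. A WPRE downstream enhances transcript expression, and a separate mouse PGK promoter-driven puromycin N-acetyltransferase cassette allows selection of transduced cells.

The construct was produced within a programme that develops tools for understudied kinases. It is intended for stable expression of tagged SCYL2 to map its protein-proximity network by proximity-dependent biotinylation and proteomics.
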