Addgene plasmid #189912: p667-UBC-SCYL2-V5-miniTurbo_IDG-K
Purpose: Gateway destination clone of SCYL2 (human) tagged with C-terminal V5-miniTurbo for generating protein-proximity networks using proximity-dependent biotinylation proteomics
Depositing lab: Ben Major. Depositing organization: Washington University in Saint Louis.
Backbone
  Vector backbone: pDest667
  Backbone manufacturer: PEL
  Backbone size w/o insert (bp): 9014
  Vector type: Mammalian Expression, Lentiviral ; Gateway Destination
  Selectable markers: Puromycin
Growth in bacteria
  Bacterial resistance: Ampicillin, 100 μg/mL
  Growth temperature: 30°C
  Growth strain: DH10B
  Copy number: Low Copy
Gene/Insert
  Gene/Insert name: SCYL2 (alt names: SCYL2-V5-miniTurbo; V5-miniTurbo)
  Species: H. sapiens (human)
  Entrez Gene: SCYL2 (a.k.a. AMC4, AMCNACC, CVAK104)
  Promoter: Ubiquitin
  Tag / fusion protein: V5-miniTurbo (C terminal on insert)
  Cloning method: Gateway Cloning
  Sequencing primers: 5′ TGAAGCTCCGGTTTTGAACT; 3′ CATTTCCTCCCTCTGCTTCC
Terms and licenses: Academic/Nonprofit Terms; Industry Terms: Not Available to Industry
Depositor comments: These plasmids were generated as part of the Illuminating the Druggable Genome (IDG) program sponsored by the NIH Common Fund. The goal of this program is to identify, gather, and distribute information and resources for proteins that currently are not well-studied yet belong to commonly drug-targeted protein families: protein kinases, non-olfactory G-protein coupled receptors (GPCRs), and ion channels. The IDG program is designed to develop fundamental research tools for understudied proteins, elucidate their function, and disseminate the IDG-related resources and data to the greater scientific community. These lentiviral gateway destination plasmids were generated, as part of the Kinase-Data and Resource Generating Center (DRGC), using the single fragment or multisite gateway cloning technology. They were used for generating proteomics-based protein-interaction and protein-proximity networks that can be accessed through the kinase-DRGC website https://darkkinome.org/. Each plasmid has either an N- or C-terminal fusion protein (Flag/ V5/V5-miniTurbo/V5-TurboID/miniTurbo-V5/TurboID-V5) tagged understudied kinase driven under either a CMV or Ubiquitin (UBC) promoter. All inserts in the pENTR plasmids used to generate the deposited destination plasmids were end-sequenced and insert size validated prior to multi-site gateway cloning. The combined insert size of the single fragment or three fragment destination plasmids were confirmed by restriction digestion (BsrGI, and EcoRV for pDest667; BsrGI, EcoRV, and BstZ17I for pDest663; and BsrGI for pHAGE) and all plasmids were partially sequenced to ensure in-frame ORFs and fusion tags.
How to cite: p667-UBC-SCYL2-V5-miniTurbo_IDG-K was a gift from Ben Major (Addgene plasmid # 189912 ; http://n2t.net/addgene:189912 ; RRID:Addgene_189912)
